Addgene plasmid #58115: tdTomato-Mito-7
Purpose: Localization: Mitochondria, Excitation: 554, Emission: 581
Depositing lab: Michael Davidson. Publication: Fluorescent protein FRET pairs for ratiometric imaging of dual biosensors. Ai HW, Hazelwood KL, Davidson MW, Campbell RE. Nat Methods. 2008 May;5(5):401-3. doi: 10.1038/nmeth.1207. PubMed 18425137.
Backbone
  Vector backbone: tdTomato
  Backbone size w/o insert (bp): 4750
  Vector type: Mammalian Expression
  Selectable markers: Neomycin (select with G418)
Growth in bacteria
  Bacterial resistance: Kanamycin, 50 μg/mL
  Growth temperature: 37°C
  Growth strain: DH5alpha
  Copy number: High Copy
Gene/Insert
  Gene/Insert name: Mito (alt name: NM_004074.2)
  Species: H. sapiens (human)
  Entrez Gene: COX8A (a.k.a. COX, COX8, COX8-2, COX8L, MC4DN15, VIII, VIII-L)
  Promoter: CMV
  Tag / fusion protein: tdTomato
  Cloning method: Unknown
  Sequencing primers: 5′ CMV-F; 3′ SV40pA-R
Terms and licenses: Academic/Nonprofit Terms; Industry Terms: Not Available to Industry
Depositor comments: . Excitation = 554; Emission = 581
How to cite: tdTomato-Mito-7 was a gift from Michael Davidson (Addgene plasmid # 58115 ; http://n2t.net/addgene:58115 ; RRID:Addgene_58115)
