[The description below was written by a language model from this plasmid's Addgene catalogue record.]
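Description:
tdTomato-Mito-7 is a mammalian expression plasmid that labels mitochondria with the red-orange fluorescent protein tdTomato. It is built on a tdTomato fluorescent-protein backbone of about 4.75 kb (without the insert), is maintained in E. coli as a high-copy plasmid under kanamycin selection, and carries a neomycin resistance marker so that transfected mammalian cells can be selected with G418. The record does not include a feature table, so the origin of replication and the exact layout of the resistance cassette are not documented. The listed 3′ sequencing primer implies an SV40 polyadenylation signal downstream of the coding region.

The insert, called "Mito", derives from human COX8A, which encodes cytochrome c oxidase subunit VIII. The N-terminal presequence of this protein is widely used as a mitochondrial targeting signal that directs import of a fused cargo into the mitochondrial matrix, although the record does not state the boundaries of the fragment used. The insert is fused to tdTomato and expressed from the strong constitutive CMV promoter. The record does not explicitly give the orientation of the fusion or the linker length. tdTomato is a tandem-dimer fluorescent protein that behaves as a single bright unit, with an excitation maximum of 554 nm and an emission maximum of 581 nm as recorded here.

The plasmid is typically used as a transfectable organelle marker for fluorescence microscopy. It allows visualisation of mitochondrial morphology, distribution and dynamics in live or fixed mammalian cells, and can serve as a red-channel reference in multicolour colocalisation experiments. The associated publication concerns fluorescent protein pairs for ratiometric FRET imaging.
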