>Addgene plasmid #58115 | tdTomato-Mito-7 | depositor partial sequence | sequence record 89251 | insert sequence
GTGACGTCAGATCCGCTAGCATGTCCGTCCTGACGCCGCTGCTGCTGCGGGGCTTGACAGGCTCGGCCCG
GCGGCTCCCAGTGCCGCGCGCCAAGATCCATTCGTTGGGGGATCCACCGGTCGCCACCATGGTGAGCAAG
GGCGAGGAGGTCATCAAAGAGTTCATGCGCTTCAAGGTGCGCATGGAGGGCTCCATGAACGGCCACGAGT
TCGAGATCGAGGGCGAGGGCGAGGGCCGCCCCTACGAGGGCACCCAGACCGCCAAGCTGAAGGTGACCAA
GGGCGGCCCCCTGCCCTTCGCCTGGGACATCCTGTCCCCCCAGTTCATGTACGGCTCCAAGGCGTACGTG
AAGCACCCCGCCGACATCCCCGATTACAAGAAGCTGTCCTTCCCCGAGGGCTTCAAGTGGGAGCGCGTGA
TGAACTTCGAGGACGGCGGTCTGGTGACCGTGACCCAGGACTCCTCCCTGCAGGACGGCACGCTGATCTA
CAAGGTGAAGATGCGCGGCACCAACTTCCCCCCCGACGGCCCCGTAATGCAGAAGAAGACCATGGGCTGG
GAGGCCTCCACCGAGCGCCTGTACCCCCGCGACGGCGTGCTGAAGGGCGAGATCCACCAGGCCCTGAAGC
TGAAGGACGGCGGCCACTACCTGGTGGAGTTCAAGACCATCTACATGGCCAAGAAGCCCGTGCAACTGCC
CGGCTACTACTACGTGGACACCAAGCTGGACATCACCTCCCACAACGAGGACTACACCATCGTGGAACAG
TACGAGCGCTCCGAGGGCCGCCACCACCTGTTCCTGGGGCATGGCACCGGCAGCACCGGCAGCGGCAGCT
CCGGCACCGCCTCCTCCGAGGACAACAACATGGCCGTCATCAAAGAGTTCATGCGCTTCAAGGTGCGCAT
GGAGGGCTCCATGAACGGCCACGAGTTCGAGATCGAGGGCGAGGGCGAGGGCCGCCCCTACGAGGGCACC
CAGACCGCCAAGCTGAAGGTGACCAAGGGCGGCCCCCTGCCCTTCGCCTGGGACATCCTGTCCCCCCAGT
TCATGTACGGCTCCAAGGCGTACGTGAAGCACCCCGCCGACATCCCCGATTACAAGAAGCTGTCCTTCCC
CGAGGGCTTCAAGTGGGAGCGCGTGATGAACTTCGAGGACGGCGGTCTGGTGACCGTGACCCAGGACTCC
TCCCTGCAGGACGGCACGCTGATCTACAAGGTGAAGATGCGCGGCACCAACTTCCCCCCCGACGGCCCCG
TAATGCAGAAGAAGACCATGGGCTGGGAGGCCTCCACCGAGCGCCTGTACCCCCGCGACGGCGTGCTGAA
GGGCGAGATCCACCAGGCCCTGAAGCTGAAGGACGGCGGCCACTACCTGGTGGAGTTCAAGACCATCTAC
ATGGCCAAGAAGCCCGTGCAACTGCCCGGCTACTACTACGTGGACACCAAGCTGGACATCACCTCCCACA
ACGAGGACTACACCATCGTGGAACAGTACGAGCGCTCCGAGGGCCGCCACCACCTGTTCCTGTACGGCAT
GGACGAGCTGTACAAGTAAGCGGCCGCGACTTCTAGATCATAATCAGCCAT
