>Addgene plasmid #58115 | tdTomato-Mito-7 | addgene partial sequence | sequence record 103990 | C-ter-GFP 5'-CTCCTCGCCCTTGCTCAC-3'
GATCTTGGCGCGCGGCACTGGGAGCCGCCGGGCCGAGCCTGTCAAGCCCCGCAGCAGCAGCGGCGTCAGG
ACGGACATGCTAGCGGATCTGACGGTTCACTAAACCAGCTCTGCTTATATAGACCTCCCACCGTACACGC
CTACCGCCCATTTGCGTCAATGGGGCGGAGTTGTTACGACATTTTGGAAAGTCCCGTTGATTTTGGTGCC
AAAACAAACTCCCATTGACGTCAATGGGGTGGAGACTTGGAAATCCCCGTGAGTCAAACCGCTATCCACG
CCCATTGATGTACTGCCAAAACCGCATCACCATGGTAATAGCGATGACTAATACGTAGATGTACTGCCAA
GTAGGAAAGTCCCATAAGGTCATGTACTGGGCATAATGCCAGGCGGGCCATTTACCGTCATTGACGTCAA
TAGGGGGCGTACTTGGCATATGATACACTTGATGTACTGCCAAGTGGGCAGTTTACCGTAAATACTCCAC
CCATTGACGTCAATGGAAAGTCCCTATTGGCGTTACTATGGGAACATACGTCATTATTGACGTCAATGGG
CGGGGGTCGTTGGGCGGTCAGCCAGGCGGGCCATTTACCGTAAGTTATGTAACGCGGAACTCCATATATG
GGCTATGAACTAATGACCCCGTAATTGATTACTATTAATAACTAATGCATGGCGGTAATACGGTTATCCA
CAGAATCAGGGGATAACGCAGGAAAGAACATGTGAGCAAAAGGCCAGCAAAAGGCCAGGAACCGTAAAAA
GGCCGCGTTGCTGGCGTTTTTCCATAGGCTCCGCCCCCCTGACGAGCATCACAAAAATCGACGCTCAAGT
CAGAGGTGGCGAAACCCGACAGGACTATAAAGATACCAGGCGTTTCCCCCTGGAAGCTCCCTCGTGCGCT
CTCCTGTTCCGACCCTGCCGCTTACCGGATACCTGTCC
